>Addgene plasmid #45343 | pGRB2.3 | depositor full sequence | sequence record 63302 | pGRB2.3 sequence 6534 bps
GACGAAAGGGCCTCGTGATACGCCTATTTTTATAGGTTAATGTCATGATAATAATGGTTTCTTAGCAGGT
TAGACTAACATGCAAAAAGTTTATATTCATTTTTGTAGTTATTCTTGTTTTCATTAGGATGATTACACAC
TGTGGATGTGGATTAATCGATCATTGTTAATTTAGTGTAGCTACTACCATTTCAAACAAAACGTAAATTC
TTGCAGTCGTACTGGATCTGTGAATCTATTAGTATATATGAATTAAAGTAGCTTGTACATATTATTCTGT
TGAATCATATCGCAGAGCATTGGTTGAAATCCAAAATATAAAAATGTAATATCACAAAAAATAATACTAA
TTCTAACATTAATGGGTCAGATTTTTAGTGAATACTTAAATTTATAATATCGTCTATTTAAGCTAGCAAA
TGGAACAACATTTAAAGTAAGAACATCATATCTACATGAAAATGTATATTTCAATCTGACTAATAACGCA
GAGCACATCTTTCAGTGATGTCTGTCACATGATCAAAAAGAATTGTATTTAAATAATTCATAATAAAAGC
TTAAAAAATTACAATAATGAAAATAAAGTAAATAATGACATGGGTAAGAGTTCCGAAATAGAATCTTAGT
GTACAAAACAAAAATTGCATCATTAGAGATCCCCACATTCAAATATGTATCCGCTCATGAGACAATAACC
CTGATAAATGCTTCAATAATATTGAAAAAGGAAGAGTATGAGTATTCAACATTTCCGTGTCGCCCTTATT
CCCTTTTTTGCGGCATTTTGCCTTCCTGTTTTTGCTCACCCAGAAACGCTGGTGAAAGTAAAAGATGCTG
AAGATCAGTTGGGTGCACGAGTGGGTTACATCGAACTGGATCTCAACAGCGGTAAGATCCTTGAGAGTTT
TCGCCCCGAAGAACGTTTTCCAATGATGAGCACTTTTAAAGTTCTGCTATGTGGCGCGGTATTATCCCGT
ATTGACGCCGGGCAAGAGCAACTCGGTCGCCGCATACACTATTCTCAGAATGACTTGGTTGAGTACTCAC
CAGTCACAGAAAAGCATCTTACGGATGGCATGACAGTAAGAGAATTATGCAGTGCTGCCATAACCATGAG
TGATAACACTGCGGCCAACTTACTTCTGACAACGATCGGAGGACCGAAGGAGCTAACCGCTTTTTTGCAC
AACATGGGGGATCATGTAACTCGCCTTGATCGTTGGGAACCGGAGCTGAATGAAGCCATACCAAACGACG
AGCGTGACACCACGATGCCTGTAGCAATGGCAACAACGTTGCGCAAACTATTAACTGGCGAACTACTTAC
TCTAGCTTCCCGGCAACAATTAATAGACTGGATGGAGGCGGATAAAGTTGCAGGACCACTTCTGCGCTCG
GCCCTTCCGGCTGGCTGGTTTATTGCTGATAAATCTGGAGCCGGTGAGCGTGGGTCTCGCGGTATCATTG
CAGCACTGGGGCCAGATGGTAAGCCCTCCCGTATCGTAGTTATCTACACGACGGGGAGTCAGGCAACTAT
GGATGAACGAAATAGACAGATCGCTGAGATAGGTGCCTCACTGATTAAGCATTGGTAACTGTCAGACCAA
GTTTACTCATATATACTTTAGATTGATTTAAAACTTCATTTTTAATTTAAAAGGATCTAGGTGAAGATCC
TTTTTGATAATCTCATGACCAAAATCCCTTAACGTGAGTTTTCGTTCCACTGAGCGTCAGACCCCGTAGA
AAAGATCAAAGGATCTTCTTGAGATCCTTTTTTTCTGCGCGTAATCTGCTGCTTGCAAACAAAAAAACCA
CCGCTACCAGCGGTGGTTTGTTTGCCGGATCAAGAGCTACCAACTCTTTTTCCGAAGGTAACTGGCTTCA
GCAGAGCGCAGATACCAAATACTGTTCTTCTAGTGTAGCCGTAGTTAGGCCACCACTTCAAGAACTCTGT
AGCACCGCCTACATACCTCGCTCTGCTAATCCTGTTACCAGTGGCTGCTGCCAGTGGCGATAAGTCGTGT
CTTACCGGGTTGGACTCAAGACGATAGTTACCGGATAAGGCGCAGCGGTCGGGCTGAACGGGGGGTTCGT
GCACACAGCCCAGCTTGGAGCGAACGACCTACACCGAACTGAGATACCTACAGCGTGAGCTATGAGAAAG
CGCCACGCTTCCCGAAGGGAGAAAGGCGGACAGGTATCCGGTAAGCGGCAGGGTCGGAACAGGAGAGCGC
ACGAGGGAGCTTCCAGGGGGAAACGCCTGGTATCTTTATAGTCCTGTCGGGTTTCGCCACCTCTGACTTG
AGCGTCGATTTTTGTGATGCTCGTCAGGGGGGCGGAGCCTATGGAAAAACGCCAGCAACGCGGCCTTTTT
ACGGTTCCTGGCCTTTTGCTGGCCTTTTGCTCACATGTTCTTTCCTGCGTTATCCCCTGATTCTGTGGAT
AACCGTATTACCGCCTTTGAGTGAGCTGATACCGCTCGCCGCAGCCGAACGACCGAGCGCAGCGAGTCAG
TGAGCGAGGAAGCGGAAGAGCGCCCAATACGCAAACCGCCTCTCCCCGCGCGTTGGCCGATTCATTAATG
CAGCTGGCACGACAGGTTTCCCGACTGGAAAGCGGGCAGTGAGCGCAACGCAATTAATGTGAGTTAGCTC
ACTCATTAGGCACCCCAGGCTTTACACTTTATGCTTCCGGCTCGTATGTTGTGTGGAATTGTGAGCGGAT
AACAATTTCACACAGGAAACAGCTATGACCATGATTACGCCAAGCGCGCAATTAACCCTCACTAAAGGGA
ACAAAAGCTGGAGCTCCATAAAGCACGTGGCCTCTTATCGAGAAAGAAATTACCGTCGCTCGTGATTTGT
TTGCAAAAAGAACAAAACTGAAAAAACCCAGACACGCTCGACTTCCTGTCTTCCTATTGATTGCAGCTTC
CAATTTCGTCACACAACAAGGTCCTAGCGACGGCTCACAGGTTTTGTAACAAGCAATCGAAGGTTCTGGA
ATGGCGGGAAAGGGTTTAGTACCACATGCTATGATGCCCACTGTGATCTCCAGAGCAAAGTTCGTTCGAT
CGTACTGTTACTCTCTCCCTTTCAAACAGAATTGTCCGAATCGTGTGACAACAACAGCCTGTTCTCACAC
ACTCTTTTCTTCTAACCAAGGGGGTGGTTTAGTTTAGTAGAACCTCGTGAAACTTACATTTACATATATA
TAAACTTGCATAAATTGGTCAATGCAAGAAATACATATTTGGTCTTTTCTAATTCGTAGTTTTTCAAGTT
CTTAGATGCTTTCTTTTTCTCTTTTTTACAGATCATCAAGGAAGTAATTATCTACTTTTTACAACAAATA
TAAAACATCTAGAACTAGTGGATCCCCCGGGCTGCAGGAATTCATGTCTAAAGGTGAAGAATTATTCACT
GGTGTTGTCCCAATTTTGGTTGAATTAGATGGTGATGTTAATGGTCACAAATTTTCTGTCTCCGGTGAAG
GTGAAGGTGATGCTACTTACGGTAAATTGACCTTAAAATTTATTTGTACTACTGGTAAATTGCCGGTTCC
ATGGCCAACCTTAGTCACTACTTTCGGTTATGGTGTTCAATGTTTTGCTAGATACCCAGATCATATGAAA
CAACATGACTTTTTCAAGTCTGCCATGCCAGAAGGTTATGTTCAAGAAAGAACTATTTTTTTCAAAGATG
ACGGTAACTACAAGACCAGAGCTGAAGTCAAGTTTGAAGGTGATACCTTAGTTAATAGAATCGAATTAAA
AGGTATTGATTTTAAAGAAGATGGTAACATTTTAGGTCACAAATTGGAATACAACTATAACTCTCACAAT
GTTTACATCATGGCTGACAAACAAAAGAATGGTATCAAAGTTAACTTCAAAATTAGACACAACATTGAAG
ATGGTTCTGTTCAATTAGCTGACCATTATCAACAAAATACTCCAATTGGTGATGGTCCAGTCTTGTTACC
AGACAACCATTACTTATCCACTCAATCTGCCTTATCCAAAGATCCAAACGAAAAGAGAGACCACATGGTC
TTGTTAGAATTTGTTACTGCTGCTGGTATTACCCATGGTATGGATGAATTGTACAAATAACTGCAGGTCG
ACCTCGAGAACACAACCCACAGCTACCACCATCAACAATATTTATATATATAACGTACACATAGAAATCA
CACAAACAGAGTATTTATTCTTAACTACATGAACTACCATCAGACCGTCTGGGCCACTATATAATGTGCC
ATTCATAAACGTGATCACTTTACGTAGCAGGCAACCCCAGGTGAAAATTTTTCAGCGAGCTGCCAGATTG
TCAGGTGAAAAACTGAAAAAAACTTCTGGGCGATGAGCTTGTGGCGGGAAATTAAGTATATAAAGCAGTT
AGTTTCTTCTGCTTCTTGTGGTTCTGGGTATTCTTGTAATATTTGGAAGAATAGAAAATCAAGACTACTG
CCTTTCTTTTCATATTATAGAGGAAGAAATACGCACGAACACGATATAGAGGTAAAGGTACCCAATTCGC
CCTATAGTGAGTCGTATTACGCGCGCTCACTGGCCGTCGTTTTACAACGTCGTGACTGGGAAAACCCTGG
CGTTACCCAACTTAATCGCCTTGCAGCACATCCCCCTTTCGCCAGCTGGCGTAATAGCGAAGAGGCCCGC
ACCGATCGCCCTTCCCAACAGTTGCGCAGCCTGAATGGCGAATGG
[124 nt withheld, positions 4736-4859]
C
[91 nt withheld, positions 4861-4951]
A
[49 nt withheld, positions 4953-5001]
CCTTTGACGTTGGAGTCCACGTTCTTT
[37 nt withheld, positions 5029-5065]
ACCCTATCTCGGTCTATTCTTTTGATTTATAAGGGATTTTGCCGATTTCGGCCTATTGGTTAAAAAATGA
GCTGATTTAACAAAAATTTAACGCGAATTTTAACAAAATATTAACGCTTACAATTTCCTGATGCGGTATT
TTCTCCTTACGCATCTGTGCGGTATTTCACACCGCATAGGGTAATAACTGATATAATTAAATTGAAGCTC
TAATTTGTGAGTTTAGTATACATGCATTTACTTATAATACAGTTTTTTAGTTTTGCTGGCCGCATCTTCT
CAAATATGCTTCCCAGCCTGCTTTTCTGTAACGTTCACCCTCTACCTTAGCATCCCTTCCCTTTGCAAAT
AGTCCTCTTCCAACAATAATAATGTCAGATCCTGTAGAGACCACATCATCCACGGTTCTATACTGTTGAC
CCAATGCGTCTCCCTTGTCATCTAAACCCACACCGGGTGTCATAATCAACCAATCGTAACCTTCATCTCT
TCCACCCATGTCTCTTTGAGCAATAAAGCCGATAACAAAATCTTTGTCGCTCTTCGCAATGTCAACAGTA
CCCTTAGTATATTCTCCAGTAGATAGGGAGCCCTTGCATGACAATTCTGCTAACATCAAAAGGCCTCTAG
GTTCCTTTGTTACTTCTTCTGCCGCCTGCTTCAAACCGCTAACAATACCTGGGCCCACCACACCGTGTGC
ATTCGTAATGTCTGCCCATTCTGCTATTCTGTATACACCCGCAGAGTACTGCAATTTGACTGTATTACCA
ATGTCAGCAAATTTTCTGTCTTCGAAGAGTAAAAAATTGTACTTGGCGGATAATGCCTTTAGCGGCTTAA
CTGTGCCCTCCATGGAAAAATCAGTCAAGATATCCACATGTGTTTTTAGTAAACAAATTTTGGGACCTAA
TGCTTCAACTAACTCCAGTAATTCCTTGGTGGTACGAACATCCAATGAAGCACACAAGTTTGTTTGCTTT
TCGTGCATGATATTAAATAGCTTGGCAGCAACAGGACTAGGATGAGTAGCAGCACGTTCCTTATATGTAG
CTTTCGACATGATTTATCTTCGTTTCCTGCAGGTTTTTGTTCTGTGCAGTTGGGTTAAGAATACTGGGCA
ATTTCATGTTTCTTCAACACTACATATGCGTATATATACCAATCTAAGTCTGTGCTCCTTCCTTCGTTCT
TCCTTCTGTTCGGAGATTACCGAATCAAAAAAATTTCAAGGAAACCGAAATCAAAAAAAAGAATAAAAAA
AAAATGATGAATTGAAAAGGTGGTATGGTGCACTCTCAGTACAATCTGCTCTGATGCCGCATAGTTAAGC
CAGCCCCGACACCCGCCAACACCCGCTGACGCGCCCTGACGGGCTTGTCTGCTCCCGGCATCCGCTTACA
GACAAGCTGTGACCGTCTCCGGGAGCTGCATGTGTCAGAGGTTTTCACCGTCATCACCGAAACGCGCGA
Features (pLannotate 1.2.2; 18 found; start..end, strand, type, name):
    666..737     +  promoter       AmpR promoter: bla
    738..1598    +  CDS            AmpR: β-lactamase; bla; confers resistance to ampicillin, carbenicillin, and related antibiotics
   1769..2357    +  rep_origin     ori: high-copy-number ColE1/pMB1/pBR322/pUC origin of replication
   2540..2632    +  CDS            lacI (fragment): lac repressor; lacI; The lac repressor binds to the lac operator to inhibit transcription in E. coli. This inhibition can be relieved by adding lactose or isopropyl-β-D-thiogalactopyranoside (IPTG).
   2645..2666    +  protein_bind   CAP binding site: CAP binding activates transcription in the presence of cAMP. E. coli catabolite activator protein
   2681..2711    +  promoter       lac promoter: promoter for the E. coli lac operon
   2719..2735    +  protein_bind   lac operator: The lac repressor binds to the lac operator to inhibit transcription in E. coli. This inhibition can be relieved by adding lactose or isopropyl-β-D-thiogalactopyranoside (IPTG). lac repressor encoded by lacI
   2780..2798    +  promoter       T3 promoter: promoter for bacteriophage T3 RNA polymerase
   3368..3403    +  misc_feature   MCS (fragment): pBluescript multiple cloning site
   3404..4117    +  CDS            GFPmut3: GFPmut3 is a basic (constitutively fluorescent) green fluorescent protein published in 1996, derived from Aequorea victoria. It is reported to be a very rapidly-maturing weak dimer.
   4551..4569    -  promoter       T7 promoter: promoter for bacteriophage T7 RNA polymerase
   4577..4732    +  CDS            lacZα (fragment): LacZα fragment of β-galactosidase; lacZ fragment
   4736..5164    +  rep_origin     f1 ori (sequence partly withheld): f1 bacteriophage origin of replication; arrow indicates direction of (+) strand synthesis
   5192..5243    -  misc_feature   bom (fragment): basis of mobility region from pBR322
   5322..6125    -  CDS            URA3: orotidine-5'-phosphate decarboxylase, required for uracil biosynthesis; S. cerevisiae URA3; yeast auxotrophic marker, counterselectable with 5-fluoroorotic acid (5-FOA)
   6126..6341    -  promoter       URA3 promoter: S. cerevisiae URA3
   6349..6398    -  misc_feature   bom (fragment): basis of mobility region from pBR322
   6500..1       -  CDS            rop (fragment) (across the origin): Rop protein, which maintains plasmids at low copy number; rop
