[The description below was written by a language model from this plasmid's Addgene catalogue record and pLannotate feature annotations shown in this document.]
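Description:
pGRB2.3 is a 6,534 bp Candida glabrata expression plasmid catalogued as an empty backbone. It was derived from pGRB2.2 by placing yeast-enhanced GFP (yEGFP) under the control of the PGK1 promoter. It is an E. coli–yeast shuttle vector built on a pBluescript-type scaffold. In bacteria it replicates at high copy from a ColE1/pUC-type origin and is selected with ampicillin through the bla gene. An f1 phage origin is also present, which in principle allows production of single-stranded DNA. In yeast, selection relies on a URA3 marker annotated as the S. cerevisiae gene with its own promoter. This marker complements uracil auxotrophy and can be counterselected with 5-fluoroorotic acid. The feature table does not annotate any yeast replication or centromere element, so the record does not state how the plasmid is maintained in C. glabrata.

The expression cassette lies between the T3 and T7 phage promoters that flank the former pBluescript polylinker, within remnants of the lac promoter/operator and lacZα region. The fluorescent protein reading frame is detected as GFPmut3, the variant on which yEGFP is based, and it sits immediately downstream of a fragment of the multiple cloning site. The PGK1 promoter named in the catalogue is not annotated, but it presumably occupies the unannotated stretch between the T3 promoter and the polylinker fragment. An unannotated region also follows the GFP coding sequence, and the record does not identify a terminator there. Small fragments annotated as lacI, bom and rop appear to be backbone remnants. Because the promoter is that of the glycolytic gene PGK1, typically strong and constitutive, the plasmid can serve as a GFP expression control. It can also serve as a starting point for restriction-based cloning of genes or GFP fusions for expression in C. glabrata.
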