Addgene plasmid #45343: pGRB2.3
Purpose: (Empty Backbone)
Depositing lab: Brendan Cormack. Depositing organization: Johns Hopkins University and School of Medicine. Publication: Expression plasmids for use in Candida glabrata. Zordan RE, Ren Y, Pan SJ, Rotondo G, De Las Penas A, Iluore J, Cormack BP. G3 (Bethesda). 2013 Oct 3;3(10):1675-86. doi: 10.1534/g3.113.006908. PubMed 23934995.
Backbone
  Vector backbone: pGRB2.2
  Backbone size (bp): 6534
  Modifications to backbone: yEGFP was introduced into pGRB2.2 under the control of the PGK1 promoter
  Vector type: C. glabrata expression
  Promoter: PGK1
  Selectable markers: URA3
Growth in bacteria
  Bacterial resistance: Ampicillin, 100 μg/mL
  Growth temperature: 37°C
  Growth strain: DH10B
  Copy number: High Copy
Gene/Insert
  Cloning method: Restriction Enzyme
Terms and licenses: Academic/Nonprofit Terms; Industry Terms: Not Available to Industry
How to cite: pGRB2.3 was a gift from Brendan Cormack (Addgene plasmid # 45343 ; http://n2t.net/addgene:45343 ; RRID:Addgene_45343)
