>Addgene plasmid #45343 | pGRB2.3 | addgene partial sequence | sequence record 64734 | M13pUC-fwd 5'-CCCAGTCACGACGTTGTAAAACG-3'
ATACGACTCACTATAGGGCGAATTGGGTACCTTTACCTCTATATCGTGTTCGTGCGTATTTCTTCCTCTA
TAATATGAAAAGAAAGGCAGTAGTCTTGATTTTCTATTCTTCCAAATATTACAAGAATACCCAGAACCAC
AAGAAGCAGAAGAAACTAACTGCTTTATATACTTAATTTCCCGCCACAAGCTCATCGCCCAGAAGTTTTT
TTCAGTTTTTCACCTGACAATCTGGCAGCTCGCTGAAAAATTTTCACCTGGGGTTGCCTGCTACGTAAAG
TGATCACGTTTATGAATGGCACATTATATAGTGGCCCAGACGGTCTGATGGTAGTTCATGTAGTTAAGAA
TAAATACTCTGTTTGTGTGATTTCTATGTGTACGTTATATATATAAATATTGTTGATGGTGGTAGCTGTG
GGTTGTGTTCTCGAGGTCGACCTGCAGTTATTTGTACAATTCATCCATACCATGGGTAATACCAGCAGCA
GTAACAAATTCTAACAAGACCATGTGGTCTCTCTTTTCGTTTGGATCTTTGGATAAGGCAGATTGAGTGG
ATAAGTAATGGTTGTCTGGTAACAAGACTGGACCATCACCAATTGGAGTATTTTGTTGATAATGGTCAGC
TAATTGAACAGAACCATCTTCAATGTTGTGTCTAATTTTGAAGTTAACTTTGATACCATTCTTTTGTTTG
TCAGCCATGATGTAAACATTGTGAGAGTTATAGTTGTATTCCAATTTGTGACCTAAAATGTTACCATCTT
CTTTAAAATCAATACCTTTTAATTCGATTCTATTAACTAAGGTATCACCTTCAAACTTGACTTCAGCTCT
GGTCTTGTAGTTACCGTCATCTTTGAAAAAAA
