>Addgene plasmid #45343 | pGRB2.3 | addgene partial sequence | sequence record 66521 | yGFP-R 5'-GCATCACCTTCACCTTCACC-3'
ACCAAAATTGGGACAACACCAGTGAATAATTCTTCACCTTTAGACATGAATTCCTGCAGCCCGGGGGATC
CACTAGTTCTAGATGTTTTATATTTGTTGTAAAAAGTAGATAATTACTTCCTTGATGATCTGTAAAAAAG
AGAAAAAGAAAGCATCTAAGAACTTGAAAAACTACGAATTAGAAAAGACCAAATATGTATTTCTTGCATT
GACCAATTTATGCAAGTTTATATATATGTAAATGTAAGTTTCACGAGGTTCTACTAAACTAAACCACCCC
CTTGGTTAGAAGAAAAGAGTGTGTGAGAACAGGCTGTTGTTGTCACACGATTCGGACAATTCTGTTTGAA
AGGGAGAGAGTAACAGTACGATCGAACGAACTTTGCTCTGGAGATCACAGTGGGCATCATAGCATGTGGT
ACTAAACCCTTTCCCGCCATTCCAGAACCTTCGATTGCTTGTTACAAAACCTGTGAGCCGTCGCTAGGAC
CTTGTTGTGTGACGAAATTGGAAGCTGCAATCAATAGGAAGACAGGAAGTCGAGCGTGTCTGGGTTTTTT
CAGTTTTGTTCTTTTTGCAAACAAATCACGAGCGACGGTAATTTCTTTCTCGATAAGAGGCCACGTGCTT
TATGGAGCTCCAGCTTTTGTTCCCTTTAGTGAGGGTTAATTGCGCGCTTGGCGTAATCATGGTCATAGCT
GTTTCCTGTGTGAAATTGTTATCCGCTCACAATTCCACACAACATACGAGCCGGAAGCATAAAGTGTAAA
GCCTGGGGTGCCTAATGAGTGAGCTAACTCACATTAATTGCGTTGCGCTCACTGCCCGCTTTCCAGTCGG
GAAACCTGTCGTGCCAGCTGCATTAATGAA
